Addgene plasmid #16545: pBI-p73 wt/EGFP
Depositing lab: Bert Vogelstein. Depositing organization: Johns Hopkins University and School of Medicine. Publication: Identification and classification of p53-regulated genes. Yu J, Zhang L, Hwang PM, Rago C, Kinzler KW, Vogelstein B. Proc Natl Acad Sci U S A. 1999 Dec 7. 96(25):14517-22. 10.1073/pnas.96.25.14517 PubMed 10588737.
Backbone
  Vector backbone: pBI-MCS-EGFP
  Backbone size w/o insert (bp): 5210
  Vector type: Mammalian Expression
Growth in bacteria
  Bacterial resistance: Ampicillin, 100 μg/mL
  Growth temperature: 37°C
  Growth strain: DH5alpha
  Copy number: High Copy
Gene/Insert
  Gene/Insert name: p73
  Species: H. sapiens (human)
  Insert size (bp): 2900
  Entrez Gene: TP73 (a.k.a. CILD47, P73)
  Tag / fusion protein: HA
  Cloning method: Restriction Enzyme
  Sequencing primers: 5′ na
Terms and licenses: Academic/Nonprofit Terms; Industry Terms: Not Available to Industry
Depositor comments: Tet-responsive p73 expression construct.
How to cite: pBI-p73 wt/EGFP was a gift from Bert Vogelstein (Addgene plasmid # 16545 ; http://n2t.net/addgene:16545 ; RRID:Addgene_16545)
