[The description below was written by a language model from this plasmid's Addgene catalogue record and pLannotate feature annotations shown in this document.]
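Description:
pBI-p73 wt/EGFP is a mammalian expression plasmid built on the pBI-MCS-EGFP backbone, a bidirectional tetracycline-responsive vector. It is propagated in E. coli as a high-copy plasmid through a ColE1/pUC-type origin and selected with ampicillin via the β-lactamase gene. The sequenced record is about 8.1 kb, consistent with a roughly 5.2 kb backbone plus a roughly 2.9 kb insert. No mammalian selection marker is annotated.

The core of the design is a tetracycline response element with seven tetO operator copies, flanked on each side by a minimal CMV-type promoter facing outward. On its own this element has little activity. It is switched on when a tetracycline-controlled transactivator, supplied separately by the host cell or a second construct, binds the operators. In one direction it drives wild-type human TP73, which is followed by a rabbit β-globin intron and a β-globin polyadenylation signal. The catalogue entry lists an HA tag on p73, but the feature table does not annotate it, so its position cannot be stated. In the opposite direction the same element drives EGFP, terminated by an SV40 polyadenylation signal. Because both genes respond to a single regulatory element, green fluorescence marks the cells in which p73 has been induced. The short lacI, str, large T antigen and HBB annotations appear to be backbone remnants or sequence flanking the processing signals rather than functional genes.

The depositor describes it as a Tet-responsive p73 expression construct. The associated work concerned identifying and classifying p53-regulated genes, so it suits inducible expression of this p53 family member to study downstream transcriptional and apoptotic responses.
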