Features (pLannotate 1.2.2; 20 found; start..end, strand, type, name):
     53..98      -  promoter       TRE3GV promoter (fragment): 3rd-generation Tet-responsive promoter that can be activated by binding of Tet-On® 3G, optimized for retroviral and lentiviral vectors
    112..382     +  protein_bind   tetracycline response element: contains seven copies of the tetracycline operator tetO tetracycline repressor TetR
    393..410     +  misc_feature   MCS (fragment): pUC18/19 multiple cloning site
    415..453     +  promoter       minimal CMV promoter: human cytomegalovirus (CMV) immediate early promoter
    547..578     +  misc_feature   MCS (fragment): pUC18/19 multiple cloning site
    801..2708    +  CDS            TP73: P73_HUMAN - Also known as P73. Experimental evidence at protein level: Swiss-Prot protein existence level 1. Participates in the apoptotic response to DNA damage. Isoforms containing the transactivation domain are pro-apoptotic, isoforms lacking the domain are anti-apoptotic and block the function of p53 and transactivating p73 isoforms. May be a tumor suppressor protein. From Homo sapiens (Human).
   3540..3563    -  misc_feature   MCS (fragment): pBluescript multiple cloning site
   3596..4168    +  intron         β-globin intron: intron from rabbit β-globin gene
   4172..4294    +  CDS            HBB: HBB_COLGU - Experimental evidence at transcript level: Swiss-Prot protein existence level 2. Involved in oxygen transport from the lung to the various peripheral tissues. From Colobus guereza (Mantled guereza) (Eastern black-and-white colobus monkey).
   4369..4424    +  polyA_signal   β-globin poly(A) signal: rabbit β-globin polyadenylation signal (Gil and Proudfoot, 1987)
   4757..4810    -  CDS            lacI (fragment): lac repressor; lacI; The lac repressor binds to the lac operator to inhibit transcription in E. coli. This inhibition can be relieved by adding lactose or isopropyl-β-D-thiogalactopyranoside (IPTG).
   4993..5581    -  rep_origin     ori: high-copy-number ColE1/pMB1/pBR322/pUC origin of replication
   5752..6612    -  CDS            AmpR: β-lactamase; bla; confers resistance to ampicillin, carbenicillin, and related antibiotics
   6613..6717    -  promoter       AmpR promoter: bla
   6836..7066    +  CDS            str (fragment): STR_KLEPN - Protein inferred from homology: Swiss-Prot protein existence level 3. The aminoglycoside phosphotransferases achieve inactivation of their antibiotic substrates by phosphorylation. From Klebsiella pneumoniae.
   7060..7143    +  CDS            large T antigen (fragment): large T antigen from SV40 (simian virus 40)
   7166..7300    +  polyA_signal   SV40 poly(A) signal: SV40 polyadenylation signal
   7314..7336    -  misc_feature   MCS (fragment): pBluescript multiple cloning site
   7337..8056    -  CDS            EGFP: the original enhanced GFP (Yang et al., 1996) mammalian codon-optimized
   8061..8088    -  misc_feature   MCS (fragment): pBluescript multiple cloning site
>Addgene plasmid #16545 | pBI-p73 wt/EGFP | addgene full sequence | sequence record 215676 | Addgene NGS Result
GCTGGATCGGTCCCGGTGTCTTCTATGGAGGTCAAAACAGCGTGGATGGCGTCTCCAGGCGATCTGACGG
TTCACTAAACGAGCTCTGCTTATATAGGTCGAGTTTACCACTCCCTATCAGTGATAGAGAAAAGTGAAAG
TCGAGTTTACCACTCCCTATCAGTGATAGAGAAAAGTGAAAGTCGAGTTTACCACTCCCTATCAGTGATA
GAGAAAAGTGAAAGTCGAGTTTACCACTCCCTATCAGTGATAGAGAAAAGTGAAAGTCGAGTTTACCACT
CCCTATCAGTGATAGAGAAAAGTGAAAGTCGAGTTTACCACTCCCTATCAGTGATAGAGAAAAGTGAAAG
TCGAGTTTACCACTCCCTATCAGTGATAGAGAAAAGTGAAAGTCGAGCTCGGTACCCGGGTCGAGGTAGG
CGTGTACGGTGGGAGGCCTATATAAGCAGAGCTCGTTTAGTGAACCGTCAGATCGCCTGGAGACGCCATC
CACGCTGTTTTGACCTCCATAGAAGACACCGGGACCGATCCAGCCTCCGCGGCCCCGAATTCGAGCTCGG
TACCCGGGGATCCTCTAGTCAGAGCTTGTCGACGGTACCCCGGGGAATTCGGCAGATCCCGAGGTCCGAC
AGCGCCCGGCCCAGATCCCCACGCCTGCCAGGAGCAAGCCGAGAGCCAGCCGGCCGGCGCACTCCGACTC
CGAGCAGTCTCTGTCCTTCGACCCGAGCCCCGCGCCCTTTCCGGGACCCCTGCCCCGCGGATCCATGTAC
CCTTACGATGTACCGGATTACGCACTCGAGGCCCAGTCCACCACCACCTCCCCCGATGGGGGCACCACGT
TTGAGCACCTCTGGAGCTCTCTGGAACCAGACAGCACCTACTTCGACCTTCCCCAGTCAAGCCGGGGGAA
TAATGAGGTGGTGGGTGGCACGGATTCCAGCATGGACGTCTTCCACCTAGAGGGCATGACCACATCTGTC
ATGGCCCAGTTCAATTTGCTGAGCAGCACCATGGACCAGATGAGCAGCCGCGCTGCCTCGGCCAGCCCGT
ACACCCCGGAGCACGCCGCCAGCGTGCCCACCCATTCACCCTACGCACAGCCCAGCTCCACCTTCGACAC
CATGTCGCCCGCGCCTGTCATCCCCTCCAACACCGACTATCCCGGACCCCACCACTTCGAGGTCACTTTC
CAGCAGTCCAGCACGGCCAAGTCAGCCACCTGGACGTACTCCCCACTCTTGAAGAAACTCTACTGCCAGA
TCGCCAAGACATGCCCCATCCAGATCAAGGTGTCCGCCCCACCGCCCCCGGGCACCGCCATCCGGGCCAT
GCCTGTCTACAAGAAGGCGGAGCACGTGACCGACATCGTGAAGCGCTGCCCCAACCACGAGCTCGGGAGG
GACTTCAACGAAGGACAGTCTGCCCCAGCCAGCCACCTCATCCGTGTGGAAGGCAATAATCTCTCGCAGT
ATGTGGACGACCCTGTCACCGGCAGGCAGAGCGTCGTGGTGCCCTATGAGCCACCACAGGTGGGGACAGA
ATTCACCACCATCCTGTACAACTTCATGTGTAACAGCAGCTGTGTGGGGGGCATGAACCGACGGCCCATC
CTCATCATCATCACCCTGGAGACGCGGGATGGGCAGGTGCTGGGCCGCCGGTCCTTCGAGGGCCGCATCT
GCGCCTGTCCTGGCCGCGACCGAAAAGCCGATGAGGACCACTACCGGGAGCAGCAGGCCTTGAATGAGAG
CTCCGCCAAGAACGGGGCTGCCAGCAAGCGCGCCTTCAAGCAGAGTCCCCCTGCCGTCCCCGCCCTGGGC
CCGGGTGTGAAGAAGCGGCGGCACGGAGACGAGGACACGTACTACCTGCAGGTGCGAGGCCGCGAGAACT
TCGAGATCCTGATGAAGCTGAAGGAGAGCCTGGAGCTGATGGAGTTGGTGCCGCAGCCGCTGGTAGACTC
CTATCGGCAGCAGCAGCAGCTCCTACAGAGGCCGAGTCACCTACAGCCCCCATCCTACGGGCCGGTCCTC
TCGCCCATGAACAAGGTGCACGGGGGCGTGAACAAGCTGCCCTCCGTCAACCAGCTGGTGGGCCAGCCTC
CCCCGCACAGCTCGGCAGCTACACCCAACCTGGGACCTGTGGGCTCTGGGATGCTCAACAACCACGGCCA
CGCAGTGCCAGCCAACAGCGAGATGACCAGCAGCCACGGCACCCAGTCCATGGTCTCGGGGTCCCACTGC
ACTCCGCCACCCCCCTACCACGCCGACCCCAGCCTCGTCAGTTTTTTAACAGGATTGGGGTGTCCAAACT
GCATCGAGTATTTCACGTCCCAGGGGTTACAGAGCATTTACCACCTGCAGAACCTGACCATCGAGGACCT
GGGGGCCCTGAAGATCCCCGAGCAGTATCGCATGACCATCTGGCGGGGCCTGCAGGACCTGAAGCAGGGC
CACGACTACGGCGCCGCCGCGCAGCAGCTGCTCCGCTCCAGCAACGCGGCCGCCATTTCCATCGGCGGCT
CCGGGGAGCTGCAGCGCCAGCGGGTCATGGAGGCCGTGCACTTCCGCGTGCGCCACACCATCACCATCCC
CAACCGCGGCGGCCCCGGCGCCGGCCCCGACGAGTGGGCGGACTTCGGCTTCGACCTGCCCGACTGCAAG
GCCCGCAAGCAGCCCATCAAGGAGGAGTTCACGGAGGCCGAGATCCACTGAGGGGCCGGGCCCAGCCAGA
GCCTGTGCCACCGCCCAGAGACCCAGGCCGCCTCGCTCTCCTTCCTGTGTCCAAAACTGCCTCCGGAGGC
AGGGCCTCCAGGCTGTGCCCGGGGAAAGGCAAGGTCCGGCCCATGCCCCGGCACCTCACCGGCCCCAGGA
GAGGCCCAGCCACCAAAGCCGCCTGCGGACAGCCTGAGTCACCTGCAGAACCTTCTGGAGCTGCCCTAAT
GCTGGGCTTGCGGGGCAGGGGCCGGCCCACTCTCAGCCCTGCCACTGCCGGGCGTGCTCCATGGCAGGCG
TGGGTGGGGACCGCAGTGTCAGCTCCGACCTCCAGGCCTCATCCTAGAGACTCTGTCATCTGCCGATCAA
GCAAGGTCCTTCCAGAGGAAAGAATCCTCTTCGCTGGTGGACTGCCAAAAAGTATTTTGCGACATCTTTT
GGTTCTGGAGAGTGGTGAGCAGCCAAGCGACTGTGTCTGAAACACCGTGCATTTTCAGGGAATGTCCCTA
ACGGGCTGGGGACTCTCTCTGCTGGACTTGGGAGTGGCCTTTGCCCCCAGCACACTGTATTCTGCGGGAC
CGCCTCCTTCCTGCCCCTAACAACCACCAAAGTGTTGCTGAAATTGGAGAAAACTGGGGAAGGCGCAACC
CCTCCCAGGTGCGGGAAGCATCTGGTACCGCCTCGGCCAGTGCCCCTCAGCCTGGCCACAGTCACCTCTC
CTTGGGGAACCCTGGGCAGAAAGGGACAGCCTGTCCTTAGAGGACCGGAAATTGTCAATATTTGATAAAA
TGATACCCTTTTCTACAAAAAAAAAAAAAAAAAGGGCCCGGATCCACTAGTTCTAGCGCGGCCTCGACGA
TATCTCTAGAGCTGAGAACTTCAGGGTGAGTTTGGGGACCCTTGATTGTTCTTTCTTTTTCGCTATTGTA
AAATTCATGTTATATGGAGGGGGCAAAGTTTTCAGGGTGTTGTTTAGAATGGGAAGATGTCCCTTGTATC
ACCATGGACCCTCATGATAATTTTGTTTCTTTCACTTTCTACTCTGTTGACAACCATTGTCTCCTCTTAT
TTTCTTTTCATTTTCTGTAACTTTTTCGTTAAACTTTAGCTTGCATTTGTAACGAATTTTTAAATTCACT
TTTGTTTATTTGTCAGATTGTAAGTACTTTCTCTAATCACTTTTTTTTCAAGGCAATCAGGGTATATTAT
ATTGTACTTCAGCACAGTTTTAGAGAACAATTGTTATAATTAAATGATAAGGTAGAATATTTCTGCATAT
AAATTCTGGCTGGCGTGGAAATATTCTTATTGGTAGAAACAACTACACCCTGGTCATCATCCTGCCTTTC
TCTTTATGGTTACAATGATATACACTGTTTGAGATGAGGATAAAATACTCTGAGTCCAAACCGGGCCCCT
CTGCTAACCATGTTCATGCCTTCTTCTCTTTCCTACAGCTCCTGGGCAACGTGCTGGTTGTTGTGCTGTC
TCATCATTTTGGCAAAGAATTCACTCCTCAGGTGCAGGCTGCCTATCAGAAGGTGGTGGCTGGTGTGGCC
AATGCCCTGGCTCACAAATACCACTGAGATCGATCTTTTTCCCTCTGCCAAAAATTATGGGGACATCATG
AAGCCCCTTGAGCATCTGACTTCTGGCTAATAAAGGAAATTTATTTTCATTGCAATAGTGTGTTGGAATT
TTTTGTGTCTCTCACTCGGAAGGACATATGGGAGGGCAAATCATTTAAAACATCAGAATGAGTATTTGGT
TTAGAGTTTGGCAACATATGCCCATATGCTGGCTGCCATGAACAAAGGTTGGCTATAAAGAGGTCATCAG
TATATGAAACAGCCCCCTGCTGTCCATTCCTTATTCCATAGAAAAGCCTTGACTTGAGGTTAGATTTTTT
TTATATTTTGTTTTGTGTTATTTTTTTCTTTAACATCCCTAAAATTTTCCTTACATGTTTTACTAGCCAG
ATTTTTCCTCCTCTCCTGACTACTCCCAGTCATAGCTGTCCCTCTTCTCTTATGGAGATCCCTCGACTGC
ATTAATGAATCGGCCAACGCGCGGGGAGAGGCGGTTTGCGTATTGGGCGCTCTTCCGCTTCCTCGCTCAC
TGACTCGCTGCGCTCGGTCGTTCGGCTGCGGCGAGCGGTATCAGCTCACTCAAAGGCGGTAATACGGTTA
TCCACAGAATCAGGGGATAACGCAGGAAAGAACATGTGAGCAAAAGGCCAGCAAAAGGCCAGGAACCGTA
AAAAGGCCGCGTTGCTGGCGTTTTTCCATAGGCTCCGCCCCCCTGACGAGCATCACAAAAATCGACGCTC
AAGTCAGAGGTGGCGAAACCCGACAGGACTATAAAGATACCAGGCGTTTCCCCCTGGAAGCTCCCTCGTG
CGCTCTCCTGTTCCGACCCTGCCGCTTACCGGATACCTGTCCGCCTTTCTCCCTTCGGGAAGCGTGGCGC
TTTCTCATAGCTCACGCTGTAGGTATCTCAGTTCGGTGTAGGTCGTTCGCTCCAAGCTGGGCTGTGTGCA
CGAACCCCCCGTTCAGCCCGACCGCTGCGCCTTATCCGGTAACTATCGTCTTGAGTCCAACCCGGTAAGA
CACGACTTATCGCCACTGGCAGCAGCCACTGGTAACAGGATTAGCAGAGCGAGGTATGTAGGCGGTGCTA
CAGAGTTCTTGAAGTGGTGGCCTAACTACGGCTACACTAGAAGAACAGTATTTGGTATCTGCGCTCTGCT
GAAGCCAGTTACCTTCGGAAAAAGAGTTGGTAGCTCTTGATCCGGCAAACAAACCACCGCTGGTAGCGGT
GGTTTTTTTGTTTGCAAGCAGCAGATTACGCGCAGAAAAAAAGGATCTCAAGAAGATCCTTTGATCTTTT
CTACGGGGTCTGACGCTCAGTGGAACGAAAACTCACGTTAAGGGATTTTGGTCATGAGATTATCAAAAAG
GATCTTCACCTAGATCCTTTTAAATTAAAAATGAAGTTTTAAATCAATCTAAAGTATATATGAGTAAACT
TGGTCTGACAGTTACCAATGCTTAATCAGTGAGGCACCTATCTCAGCGATCTGTCTATTTCGTTCATCCA
TAGTTGCCTGACTCCCCGTCGTGTAGATAACTACGATACGGGAGGGCTTACCATCTGGCCCCAGTGCTGC
AATGATACCGCGAGACCCACGCTCACCGGCTCCAGATTTATCAGCAATAAACCAGCCAGCCGGAAGGGCC
GAGCGCAGAAGTGGTCCTGCAACTTTATCCGCCTCCATCCAGTCTATTAATTGTTGCCGGGAAGCTAGAG
TAAGTAGTTCGCCAGTTAATAGTTTGCGCAACGTTGTTGCCATTGCTACAGGCATCGTGGTGTCACGCTC
GTCGTTTGGTATGGCTTCATTCAGCTCCGGTTCCCAACGATCAAGGCGAGTTACATGATCCCCCATGTTG
TGCAAAAAAGCGGTTAGCTCCTTCGGTCCTCCGATCGTTGTCAGAAGTAAGTTGGCCGCAGTGTTATCAC
TCATGGTTATGGCAGCACTGCATAATTCTCTTACTGTCATGCCATCCGTAAGATGCTTTTCTGTGACTGG
TGAGTACTCAACCAAGTCATTCTGAGAATAGTGTATGCGGCGACCGAGTTGCTCTTGCCCGGCGTCAACA
CGGGATAATACCGCGCCACATAGCAGAACTTTAAAAGTGCTCATCATTGGAAAACGTTCTTCGGGGCGAA
AACTCTCAAGGATCTTACCGCTGTTGAGATCCAGTTCGATGTAACCCACTCGTGCACCCAACTGATCTTC
AGCATCTTTTACTTTCACCAGCGTTTCTGGGTGAGCAAAAACAGGAAGGCAAAATGCCGCAAAAAAGGGA
ATAAGGGCGACACGGAAATGTTGAATACTCATACTCTTCCTTTTTCAATATTATTGAAGCATTTATCAGG
GTTATTGTCTCATGAGCGGATACATATTTGAATGTATTTAGAAAAATAAACAAATAGGGGTTCCGCGCAC
ATTTCCCCGAAAAGTGCCACCTGACGTCTAAGAAACCATTATTATCATGACATTAACCTATAAAAATAGG
CGTATCACGAGGCCCTTTCGTCTTCACTCGACGCGGCCAGCTTGGTCGAGCTGGATACTTCCCGTCCGCC
AGGGGGACATGCCGGCGATGCTGAAGGTCGCGCGCATTCCCGATGAAGAGGCCGGTTACCGCCTGTTGAC
CTGGTGGGACGGGCAGGGCGCCGCCCGAGTCTTCGCCTCGGCGGCGGGCGCTCTGCTCATGGAGCGCGCG
TCCGGGGCCGGGGACCTTGCACAGATAGCGTGGTCCGGCCAGGACGACGAGGCTTGCAGGATCATAATCA
GCCATACCACATTTGTAGAGGTTTTACTTGCTTTAAAAAACCTCCCACACCTCCCCCTGAACCTGAAACA
TAAAATGAATGCAATTGTTGTTGTTAACTTGTTTATTGCAGCTTATAATGGTTACAAATAAAGCAATAGC
ATCACAAATTTCACAAATAAAGCATTTTTTTCACTGCATTCTAGTTGTGGTTTGTCCAAACTCATCAATG
TATCTTATCATGTCTGGATCCTCTAGAACTAGGTCGACAAGCTTGATATCGAATTCTTACTTGTACAGCT
CGTCCATGCCGAGAGTGATCCCGGCGGCGGTCACGAACTCCAGCAGGACCATGTGATCGCGCTTCTCGTT
GGGGTCTTTGCTCAGGGCGGACTGGGTGCTCAGGTAGTGGTTGTCGGGCAGCAGCACGGGGCCGTCGCCG
ATGGGGGTGTTCTGCTGGTAGTGGTCGGCGAGCTGCACGCTGCCGTCCTCGATGTTGTGGCGGATCTTGA
AGTTCACCTTGATGCCGTTCTTCTGCTTGTCGGCCATGATATAGACGTTGTGGCTGTTGTAGTTGTACTC
CAGCTTGTGCCCCAGGATGTTGCCGTCCTCCTTGAAGTCGATGCCCTTCAGCTCGATGCGGTTCACCAGG
GTGTCGCCCTCGAACTTCACCTCGGCGCGGGTCTTGTAGTTGCCGTCGTCCTTGAAGAAGATGGTGCGCT
CCTGGACGTAGCCTTCGGGCATGGCGGACTTGAAGAAGTCGTGCTGCTTCATGTGGTCGGGGTAGCGGCT
GAAGCACTGCACGCCGTAGGTCAGGGTGGTCACGAGGGTGGGCCAGGGCACGGGCAGCTTGCCGGTGGTG
CAGATGAACTTCAGGGTCAGCTTGCCGTAGGTGGCATCGCCCTCGCCCTCGCCGGACACGCTGAACTTGT
GGCCGTTTACGTCGCCGTCCAGCTCGACCAGGATGGGCACCACCCCGGTGAACAGCTCCTCGCCCTTGCT
CACCATCCGCGGGGATCCACTAGTTCTAGAGCGGCCGCTGCAGGAATTCGGGGCCGCGGAG
