>Addgene plasmid #16545 | pBI-p73 wt/EGFP | addgene partial sequence | sequence record 23075 | 16545 with Bglob-intron-R
TAANCNAAAAGAAGACAATCAAGGGTCCCCAAACTCACCCTGAAGTTCTCAGCTCTAGAGATATCGTCGA
GGCCGCGCTAGAACTAGTGGATCCGGGCCCTTTTTTTTTTTTTTTTTGTAGAAAAGGGTATCATTTTATC
AAATATTGACAATTTCCGGTCCTCTAAGGACAGGCTGTCCCTTTCTGCCCAGGGTTCCCCAAGGAGAGGT
GACTGTGGCCAGGCTGAGGGGCACTGGCCGAGGCGGTACCAGATGCTTCCCGCACCTGGGAGGGGTTGCG
CCTTCCCCAGTTTTCTCCAATTTCAGCAACACTTTGGTGGTTGTTAGGGGCAGGAAGGAGGCGGTCCCGC
AGAATACAGTGTGCTGGGGGCAAAGGCCACTCCCAAGTCCAGCAGAGAGAGTCCCCAGCCCGTTAGGGAC
ATTCCCTGAAAATGCACGGTGTTTCAGACACAGTCGCTTGGCTGCTCACCACTCTCCAGAACCAAAAGAT
GTCGCAAAATACTTTTTGGCAGTCCACCAGCGAAGAGGATTCTTTCCTCTGGAAGGACCTTGCTTGATCG
GCAGATGACAGAGTCTCTAGGATGAGGCCTGGAGGTCGGAGCTGACACTGCGGTCCCCACCCACGCCTGC
CATGGAGCACGCCCGGCAGTGGCAGGGCTGAGAGTGGGCCGGCC
